Addgene plasmid #202439: pXPR_003-sgBIRC6-5
Purpose: Expression of a guide RNA targeting BIRC6
Depositing lab: William Hahn. Depositing organization: Dana-Farber Cancer Institute. Publication: A Ubiquitination Cascade Regulating the Integrated Stress Response and Survival in Carcinomas. Cervia LD, Shibue T, Borah AA, Gaeta B, He L, Leung L, Li N, Moyer SM, Shim BH, Dumont N, Gonzalez A, Bick NR, Kazachkova M, Dempster JM, Krill-Burger JM, Piccioni F, Udeshi ND, Olive ME, Carr SA, Root DE, McFarland JM, Vazquez F, Hahn WC. Cancer Discov. 2023 Mar 1;13(3):766-795. doi: 10.1158/2159-8290.CD-22-1230. PubMed 36576405.
Backbone
  Vector backbone: pXPR_003
  Vector type: Mammalian Expression, Lentiviral, CRISPR
  Selectable markers: Puromycin
Growth in bacteria
  Bacterial resistance: Ampicillin, 100 μg/mL
  Growth temperature: 37°C
  Growth strain: NEB Stable
  Copy number: High Copy
Gene/Insert
  Gene/Insert name: BIRC6 gRNA
  gRNA/shRNA sequence: GAGTGGATCAGATAGCTCCGT
  Species: H. sapiens (human)
  Entrez Gene: BIRC6 (a.k.a. APOLLON, BRUCE)
  Promoter: hU6
  Cloning method: Restriction Enzyme; 5′ cloning site unknown (unknown if destroyed)
Terms and licenses: Academic/Nonprofit Terms; Industry Terms: Not Available to Industry
How to cite: pXPR_003-sgBIRC6-5 was a gift from William Hahn (Addgene plasmid # 202439 ; http://n2t.net/addgene:202439 ; RRID:Addgene_202439)
