[The description below was written by a language model from this plasmid's Addgene catalogue record and pLannotate feature annotations shown in this document.]
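Description:
pXPR_003-sgBIRC6-5 is a third-generation-style, self-inactivating HIV-1 lentiviral transfer plasmid of about 8.3 kb, built on the pXPR_003 guide-RNA backbone and carrying a single guide RNA directed against human BIRC6 (also known as APOLLON or BRUCE). In bacteria it is maintained as a high-copy plasmid through a ColE1/pUC-type origin and selected with ampicillin via the β-lactamase gene. An f1 origin, an SV40 origin and remnants of lac/lacZα cloning-vector sequence are also annotated in the backbone, along with short fragment hits (RSF ori, lacI, small t antigen) that appear to be residual or incidental matches rather than functional parts.

The viral cassette begins with an RSV promoter fused to a truncated 5' LTR, which drives Tat-independent production of the genomic RNA in packaging cells. It is followed by the Ψ packaging signal with a partial gag region, the Rev response element for nuclear export, and a cPPT/CTS that aids nuclear import of the proviral DNA. It ends with a ΔU3 3' LTR that inactivates LTR promoter activity after integration. Within this unit, the human U6 RNA polymerase III promoter transcribes the BIRC6-targeting spacer joined to the Streptococcus pyogenes Cas9 guide scaffold. A separate EF-1α core promoter with its intron A expresses puromycin N-acetyltransferase, stabilised by a WPRE, so that transduced mammalian cells can be selected with puromycin.

No Cas9 coding sequence is annotated, so the nuclease must be supplied separately, for example in Cas9-expressing cells. The construct is used to deliver a BIRC6 guide for CRISPR-based perturbation of this gene in human cells, and the associated study concerns a ubiquitination cascade that regulates the integrated stress response and survival in carcinomas.
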