Features (pLannotate 1.2.2; 30 found; start..end, strand, type, name):
      2..44      +  rep_origin     RSF ori (fragment): Plasmids containing the RSF 1030 origin of replication can be propagated in E. coli cells that contain additional plasmids with compatible origins.
     46..138     +  CDS            lacI (fragment): lac repressor; lacI; The lac repressor binds to the lac operator to inhibit transcription in E. coli. This inhibition can be relieved by adding lactose or isopropyl-β-D-thiogalactopyranoside (IPTG).
    151..172     +  protein_bind   CAP binding site: CAP binding activates transcription in the presence of cAMP. E. coli catabolite activator protein
    187..217     +  promoter       lac promoter: promoter for the E. coli lac operon
    225..241     +  protein_bind   lac operator: The lac repressor binds to the lac operator to inhibit transcription in E. coli. This inhibition can be relieved by adding lactose or isopropyl-β-D-thiogalactopyranoside (IPTG). lac repressor encoded by lacI
    286..304     +  promoter       T3 promoter: promoter for bacteriophage T3 RNA polymerase
    332..558     +  promoter       RSV promoter: Rous sarcoma virus enhancer/promoter
    559..739     +  LTR            5' LTR (truncated): truncated 5' long terminal repeat (LTR) from HIV-1
    786..911     +  misc_feature   HIV-1 Ψ: packaging signal of human immunodeficiency virus type 1
    895..1258    +  CDS            HIV-1 gag (fragment): gag protein from human immunodeficiency virus 1; gag
   1404..1637    +  misc_feature   RRE: The Rev response element (RRE) of HIV-1 allows for Rev-dependent mRNA export from the nucleus to the cytoplasm.
   2014..2040    +  CDS            Rev (fragment): human immunodeficiency virus 1 (HIV-1) Rev protein; rev; enhances nuclear export of unspliced and incompletely spliced viral mRNAs
   2044..2284    +  promoter       U6 promoter: RNA polymerase III promoter for human U6 snRNA
   2314..2389    +  misc_RNA       gRNA scaffold: guide RNA scaffold for the Streptococcus pyogenes CRISPR/Cas9 system
   2445..2562    +  misc_feature   cPPT/CTS: central polypurine tract and central termination sequence of HIV-1
   2628..2694    +  CDS            small t antigen (fragment): SV40 (simian virus 40) small t antigen
   2720..2931    +  promoter       EF-1α core promoter: core promoter for human elongation factor EF-1α
   2932..3870    +  intron         EF-1α intron A: intron upstream of the start codon of human EF-1α
   3892..4491    +  CDS            PuroR (fragment): puromycin N-acetyltransferase; pac from Streptomyces; confers resistance to puromycin
   4507..5095    +  misc_feature   WPRE: woodchuck hepatitis virus posttranscriptional regulatory element
   5146..5165    +  misc_feature   cPPT/CTS (fragment): central polypurine tract and central termination sequence of HIV-1
   5167..5400    +  LTR            3' LTR (ΔU3): self-inactivating 3' long terminal repeat (LTR) from HIV-1
   5478..5599    +  polyA_signal   SV40 poly(A) signal: SV40 polyadenylation signal
   5639..5774    +  rep_origin     SV40 ori: SV40 origin of replication
   5795..5813    -  promoter       T7 promoter: promoter for bacteriophage T7 RNA polymerase
   5821..5976    +  CDS            lacZα (fragment): LacZα fragment of β-galactosidase; lacZ fragment
   5981..6409    +  rep_origin     f1 ori (sequence partly withheld): f1 bacteriophage origin of replication; arrow indicates direction of (+) strand synthesis
   6462..6566    +  promoter       AmpR promoter: bla
   6567..7427    +  CDS            AmpR: β-lactamase; bla; confers resistance to ampicillin, carbenicillin, and related antibiotics
   7598..8186    +  rep_origin     ori: high-copy-number ColE1/pMB1/pBR322/pUC origin of replication
>Addgene plasmid #202439 | pXPR_003-sgBIRC6-5 | addgene full sequence | sequence record 398285 | Addgene NGS Result
CCGAACGACCGAGCGCAGCGAGTCAGTGAGCGAGGAAGCGGAAGAGCGCCCAATACGCAAACCGCCTCTC
CCCGCGCGTTGGCCGATTCATTAATGCAGCTGGCACGACAGGTTTCCCGACTGGAAAGCGGGCAGTGAGC
GCAACGCAATTAATGTGAGTTAGCTCACTCATTAGGCACCCCAGGCTTTACACTTTATGCTTCCGGCTCG
TATGTTGTGTGGAATTGTGAGCGGATAACAATTTCACACAGGAAACAGCTATGACCATGATTACGCCAAG
CGCGCAATTAACCCTCACTAAAGGGAACAAAAGCTGGAGCTGCAAGCTTAATGTAGTCTTATGCAATACT
CTTGTAGTCTTGCAACATGGTAACGATGAGTTAGCAACATGCCTTACAAGGAGAGAAAAAGCACCGTGCA
TGCCGATTGGTGGAAGTAAGGTGGTACGATCGTGCCTTATTAGGAAGGCAACAGACGGGTCTGACATGGA
TTGGACGAACCACTGAATTGCCGCATTGCAGAGATATTGTATTTAAGTGCCTAGCTCGATACATAAACGG
GTCTCTCTGGTTAGACCAGATCTGAGCCTGGGAGCTCTCTGGCTAACTAGGGAACCCACTGCTTAAGCCT
CAATAAAGCTTGCCTTGAGTGCTTCAAGTAGTGTGTGCCCGTCTGTTGTGTGACTCTGGTAACTAGAGAT
CCCTCAGACCCTTTTAGTCAGTGTGGAAAATCTCTAGCAGTGGCGCCCGAACAGGGACTTGAAAGCGAAA
GGGAAACCAGAGGAGCTCTCTCGACGCAGGACTCGGCTTGCTGAAGCGCGCACGGCAAGAGGCGAGGGGC
GGCGACTGGTGAGTACGCCAAAAATTTTGACTAGCGGAGGCTAGAAGGAGAGAGATGGGTGCGAGAGCGT
CAGTATTAAGCGGGGGAGAATTAGATCGCGATGGGAAAAAATTCGGTTAAGGCCAGGGGGAAAGAAAAAA
TATAAATTAAAACATATAGTATGGGCAAGCAGGGAGCTAGAACGATTCGCAGTTAATCCTGGCCTGTTAG
AAACATCAGAAGGCTGTAGACAAATACTGGGACAGCTACAACCATCCCTTCAGACAGGATCAGAAGAACT
TAGATCATTATATAATACAGTAGCAACCCTCTATTGTGTGCATCAAAGGATAGAGATAAAAGACACCAAG
GAAGCTTTAGACAAGATAGAGGAAGAGCAAAACAAAAGTAAGACCACCGCACAGCAAGCGGCCGCTGATC
TTCAGACCTGGAGGAGGAGATATGAGGGACAATTGGAGAAGTGAATTATATAAATATAAAGTAGTAAAAA
TTGAACCATTAGGAGTAGCACCCACCAAGGCAAAGAGAAGAGTGGTGCAGAGAGAAAAAAGAGCAGTGGG
AATAGGAGCTTTGTTCCTTGGGTTCTTGGGAGCAGCAGGAAGCACTATGGGCGCAGCGTCAATGACGCTG
ACGGTACAGGCCAGACAATTATTGTCTGGTATAGTGCAGCAGCAGAACAATTTGCTGAGGGCTATTGAGG
CGCAACAGCATCTGTTGCAACTCACAGTCTGGGGCATCAAGCAGCTCCAGGCAAGAATCCTGGCTGTGGA
AAGATACCTAAAGGATCAACAGCTCCTGGGGATTTGGGGTTGCTCTGGAAAACTCATTTGCACCACTGCT
GTGCCTTGGAATGCTAGTTGGAGTAATAAATCTCTGGAACAGATTTGGAATCACACGACCTGGATGGAGT
GGGACAGAGAAATTAACAATTACACAAGCTTAATACACTCCTTAATTGAAGAATCGCAAAACCAGCAAGA
AAAGAATGAACAAGAATTATTGGAATTAGATAAATGGGCAAGTTTGTGGAATTGGTTTAACATAACAAAT
TGGCTGTGGTATATAAAATTATTCATAATGATAGTAGGAGGCTTGGTAGGTTTAAGAATAGTTTTTGCTG
TACTTTCTATAGTGAATAGAGTTAGGCAGGGATATTCACCATTATCGTTTCAGACCCACCTCCCAACCCC
GAGGGGACCCAGAGAGGGCCTATTTCCCATGATTCCTTCATATTTGCATATACGATACAAGGCTGTTAGA
GAGATAATTAGAATTAATTTGACTGTAAACACAAAGATATTAGTACAAAATACGTGACGTAGAAAGTAAT
AATTTCTTGGGTAGTTTGCAGTTTTAAAATTATGTTTTAAAATGGACTATCATATGCTTACCGTAACTTG
AAAGTATTTCGATTTCTTGGCTTTATATATCTTGTGGAAAGGACGAAACACCGAGTGGATCAGATAGCTC
CGTGTTTTAGAGCTAGAAATAGCAAGTTAAAATAAGGCTAGTCCGTTATCAACTTGAAAAAGTGGCACCG
AGTCGGTGCTTTTTTAAGCTTGGCGTAACTAGATCTTGAGACAAATGGCAGTATTCATCCACAATTTTAA
AAGAAAAGGGGGGATTGGGGGGTACAGTGCAGGGGAAAGAATAGTAGACATAATAGCAACAGACATACAA
ACTAAAGAATTACAAAAACAAATTACAAAAATTCAAAATTTTCGGGTTTATTACAGGGACAGCAGAGATC
CACTTTGGCGCCGGCTCGAGGGGGCCCGGGTGCAAAGATGGATAAAGTTTTAAACAGAGAGGAATCTTTG
CAGCTAATGGACCTTCTAGGTCTTGAAAGGAGTGGGAATTGGCTCCGGTGCCCGTCAGTGGGCAGAGCGC
ACATCGCCCACAGTCCCCGAGAAGTTGGGGGGAGGGGTCGGCAATTGATCCGGTGCCTAGAGAAGGTGGC
GCGGGGTAAACTGGGAAAGTGATGTCGTGTACTGGCTCCGCCTTTTTCCCGAGGGTGGGGGAGAACCGTA
TATAAGTGCAGTAGTCGCCGTGAACGTTCTTTTTCGCAACGGGTTTGCCGCCAGAACACAGGTAAGTGCC
GTGTGTGGTTCCCGCGGGCCTGGCCTCTTTACGGGTTATGGCCCTTGCGTGCCTTGAATTACTTCCACCT
GGCTGCAGTACGTGATTCTTGATCCCGAGCTTCGGGTTGGAAGTGGGTGGGAGAGTTCGAGGCCTTGCGC
TTAAGGAGCCCCTTCGCCTCGTGCTTGAGTTGAGGCCTGGCCTGGGCGCTGGGGCCGCCGCGTGCGAATC
TGGTGGCACCTTCGCGCCTGTCTCGCTGCTTTCGATAAGTCTCTAGCCATTTAAAATTTTTGATGACCTG
CTGCGACGCTTTTTTTCTGGCAAGATAGTCTTGTAAATGCGGGCCAAGATCTGCACACTGGTATTTCGGT
TTTTGGGGCCGCGGGCGGCGACGGGGCCCGTGCGTCCCAGCGCACATGTTCGGCGAGGCGGGGCCTGCGA
GCGCGGCCACCGAGAATCGGACGGGGGTAGTCTCAAGCTGGCCGGCCTGCTCTGGTGCCTGGCCTCGCGC
CGCCGTGTATCGCCCCGCCCTGGGCGGCAAGGCTGGCCCGGTCGGCACCAGTTGCGTGAGCGGAAAGATG
GCCGCTTCCCGGCCCTGCTGCAGGGAGCTCAAAATGGAGGACGCGGCGCTCGGGAGAGCGGGCGGGTGAG
TCACCCACACAAAGGAAAAGGGCCTTTCCGTCCTCAGCCGTCGCTTCATGTGACTCCACGGAGTACCGGG
CGCCGTCCAGGCACCTCGATTAGTTCTCGAGCTTTTGGAGTACGTCGTCTTTAGGTTGGGGGGAGGGGTT
TTATGCGATGGAGTTTCCCCACACTGAGTGGGTGGAGACTGAAGTTAGGCCAGCTTGGCACTTGATGTAA
TTCTCCTTGGAATTTGCCCTTTTTGAGTTTGGATCTTGGTTCATTCTCAAGCCTCAGACAGTGGTTCAAA
GTTTTTTTCTTCCATTTCAGGTGTCGTGACGTACGGCCACCATGACCGAGTACAAGCCCACGGTGCGCCT
CGCCACCCGCGACGACGTCCCCAGGGCCGTACGCACCCTCGCCGCCGCGTTCGCCGACTACCCCGCCACG
CGCCACACCGTCGATCCGGACCGCCACATCGAGCGGGTCACCGAGCTGCAAGAACTCTTCCTCACGCGCG
TCGGGCTCGACATCGGCAAGGTGTGGGTCGCGGACGACGGCGCCGCCGTGGCGGTCTGGACCACGCCGGA
GAGCGTCGAAGCGGGGGCGGTGTTCGCCGAGATCGGCCCGCGCATGGCCGAGTTGAGCGGTTCCCGGCTG
GCCGCGCAGCAACAGATGGAAGGCCTCCTGGCGCCGCACCGGCCCAAGGAGCCCGCGTGGTTCCTGGCCA
CCGTCGGAGTCTCGCCCGACCACCAGGGCAAGGGTCTGGGCAGCGCCGTCGTGCTCCCCGGAGTGGAGGC
GGCCGAGCGCGCCGGGGTGCCCGCCTTCCTGGAGACCTCCGCGCCCCGCAACCTCCCCTTCTACGAGCGG
CTCGGCTTCACCGTCACCGCCGACGTCGAGGTGCCCGAAGGACCGCGCACCTGGTGCATGACCCGCAAGC
CCGGTGCCTGAACGCGTTAAGTCGACAATCAACCTCTGGATTACAAAATTTGTGAAAGATTGACTGGTAT
TCTTAACTATGTTGCTCCTTTTACGCTATGTGGATACGCTGCTTTAATGCCTTTGTATCATGCTATTGCT
TCCCGTATGGCTTTCATTTTCTCCTCCTTGTATAAATCCTGGTTGCTGTCTCTTTATGAGGAGTTGTGGC
CCGTTGTCAGGCAACGTGGCGTGGTGTGCACTGTGTTTGCTGACGCAACCCCCACTGGTTGGGGCATTGC
CACCACCTGTCAGCTCCTTTCCGGGACTTTCGCTTTCCCCCTCCCTATTGCCACGGCGGAACTCATCGCC
GCCTGCCTTGCCCGCTGCTGGACAGGGGCTCGGCTGTTGGGCACTGACAATTCCGTGGTGTTGTCGGGGA
AATCATCGTCCTTTCCTTGGCTGCTCGCCTGTGTTGCCACCTGGATTCTGCGCGGGACGTCCTTCTGCTA
CGTCCCTTCGGCCCTCAATCCAGCGGACCTTCCTTCCCGCGGCCTGCTGCCGGCTCTGCGGCCTCTTCCG
CGTCTTCGCCTTCGCCCTCAGACGAGTCGGATCTCCCTTTGGGCCGCCTCCCCGCGTCGACTTTAAGACC
AATGACTTACAAGGCAGCTGTAGATCTTAGCCACTTTTTAAAAGAAAAGGGGGGACTGGAAGGGCTAATT
CACTCCCAACGAAGACAAGATCTGCTTTTTGCTTGTACTGGGTCTCTCTGGTTAGACCAGATCTGAGCCT
GGGAGCTCTCTGGCTAACTAGGGAACCCACTGCTTAAGCCTCAATAAAGCTTGCCTTGAGTGCTTCAAGT
AGTGTGTGCCCGTCTGTTGTGTGACTCTGGTAACTAGAGATCCCTCAGACCCTTTTAGTCAGTGTGGAAA
ATCTCTAGCAGTACGTATAGTAGTTCATGTCATCTTATTATTCAGTATTTATAACTTGCAAAGAAATGAA
TATCAGAGAGTGAGAGGAACTTGTTTATTGCAGCTTATAATGGTTACAAATAAAGCAATAGCATCACAAA
TTTCACAAATAAAGCATTTTTTTCACTGCATTCTAGTTGTGGTTTGTCCAAACTCATCAATGTATCTTAT
CATGTCTGGCTCTAGCTATCCCGCCCCTAACTCCGCCCATCCCGCCCCTAACTCCGCCCAGTTCCGCCCA
TTCTCCGCCCCATGGCTGACTAATTTTTTTTATTTATGCAGAGGCCGAGGCCGCCTCGGCCTCTGAGCTA
TTCCAGAAGTAGTGAGGAGGCTTTTTTGGAGGCCTAGGGACGTACCCAATTCGCCCTATAGTGAGTCGTA
TTACGCGCGCTCACTGGCCGTCGTTTTACAACGTCGTGACTGGGAAAACCCTGGCGTTACCCAACTTAAT
CGCCTTGCAGCACATCCCCCTTTCGCCAGCTGGCGTAATAGCGAAGAGGCCCGCACCGATCGCCCTTCCC
AACAGTTGCGCAGCCTGAATGGCGAATGGG
[124 nt withheld, positions 5981-6104]
C
[91 nt withheld, positions 6106-6196]
A
[49 nt withheld, positions 6198-6246]
CCTTTGACGTTGGAGTCCACGTTCTTT
[37 nt withheld, positions 6274-6310]
ACCCTATCTCGGTCTATTCTTTTGATTTATAAGGGATTTTGCCGATTTCGGCCTATTGGTTAAAAAATGA
GCTGATTTAACAAAAATTTAACGCGAATTTTAACAAAATATTAACGCTTACAATTTAGGTGGCACTTTTC
GGGGAAATGTGCGCGGAACCCCTATTTGTTTATTTTTCTAAATACATTCAAATATGTATCCGCTCATGAG
ACAATAACCCTGATAAATGCTTCAATAATATTGAAAAAGGAAGAGTATGAGTATTCAACATTTCCGTGTC
GCCCTTATTCCCTTTTTTGCGGCATTTTGCCTTCCTGTTTTTGCTCACCCAGAAACGCTGGTGAAAGTAA
AAGATGCTGAAGATCAGTTGGGTGCACGAGTGGGTTACATCGAACTGGATCTCAACAGCGGTAAGATCCT
TGAGAGTTTTCGCCCCGAAGAACGTTTTCCAATGATGAGCACTTTTAAAGTTCTGCTATGTGGCGCGGTA
TTATCCCGTATTGACGCCGGGCAAGAGCAACTCGGTCGCCGCATACACTATTCTCAGAATGACTTGGTTG
AGTACTCACCAGTCACAGAAAAGCATCTTACGGATGGCATGACAGTAAGAGAATTATGCAGTGCTGCCAT
AACCATGAGTGATAACACTGCGGCCAACTTACTTCTGACAACGATCGGAGGACCGAAGGAGCTAACCGCT
TTTTTGCACAACATGGGGGATCATGTAACTCGCCTTGATCGTTGGGAACCGGAGCTGAATGAAGCCATAC
CAAACGACGAGCGTGACACCACGATGCCTGTAGCAATGGCAACAACGTTGCGCAAACTATTAACTGGCGA
ACTACTTACTCTAGCTTCCCGGCAACAATTAATAGACTGGATGGAGGCGGATAAAGTTGCAGGACCACTT
CTGCGCTCGGCCCTTCCGGCTGGCTGGTTTATTGCTGATAAATCTGGAGCCGGTGAGCGTGGGTCTCGCG
GTATCATTGCAGCACTGGGGCCAGATGGTAAGCCCTCCCGTATCGTAGTTATCTACACGACGGGGAGTCA
GGCAACTATGGATGAACGAAATAGACAGATCGCTGAGATAGGTGCCTCACTGATTAAGCATTGGTAACTG
TCAGACCAAGTTTACTCATATATACTTTAGATTGATTTAAAACTTCATTTTTAATTTAAAAGGATCTAGG
TGAAGATCCTTTTTGATAATCTCATGACCAAAATCCCTTAACGTGAGTTTTCGTTCCACTGAGCGTCAGA
CCCCGTAGAAAAGATCAAAGGATCTTCTTGAGATCCTTTTTTTCTGCGCGTAATCTGCTGCTTGCAAACA
AAAAAACCACCGCTACCAGCGGTGGTTTGTTTGCCGGATCAAGAGCTACCAACTCTTTTTCCGAAGGTAA
CTGGCTTCAGCAGAGCGCAGATACCAAATACTGTTCTTCTAGTGTAGCCGTAGTTAGGCCACCACTTCAA
GAACTCTGTAGCACCGCCTACATACCTCGCTCTGCTAATCCTGTTACCAGTGGCTGCTGCCAGTGGCGAT
AAGTCGTGTCTTACCGGGTTGGACTCAAGACGATAGTTACCGGATAAGGCGCAGCGGTCGGGCTGAACGG
GGGGTTCGTGCACACAGCCCAGCTTGGAGCGAACGACCTACACCGAACTGAGATACCTACAGCGTGAGCT
ATGAGAAAGCGCCACGCTTCCCGAAGGGAGAAAGGCGGACAGGTATCCGGTAAGCGGCAGGGTCGGAACA
GGAGAGCGCACGAGGGAGCTTCCAGGGGGAAACGCCTGGTATCTTTATAGTCCTGTCGGGTTTCGCCACC
TCTGACTTGAGCGTCGATTTTTGTGATGCTCGTCAGGGGGGCGGAGCCTATGGAAAAACGCCAGCAACGC
GGCCTTTTTACGGTTCCTGGCCTTTTGCTGGCCTTTTGCTCACATGTTCTTTCCTGCGTTATCCCCTGAT
TCTGTGGATAACCGTATTACCGCCTTTGAGTGAGCTGATACCGCTCGCCGCAG
